>Addgene plasmid #186743 | lentiTet-P2A-mCherry BlastR | addgene full sequence | sequence record 389165 | Addgene NGS Result
AATTCTCGACCTCGAGACAAATGGCAGTATTCATCCACAATTTTAAAAGAAAAGGGGGGATTGGGGGGTA
CAGTGCAGGGGAAAGAATAGTAGACATAATAGCAACAGACATACAAACTAAAGAATTACAAAAACAAATT
ACAAAAATTCAAAATTTTCGGGTTTATTACAGGGACAGCAGAGATCCACTTTGGCCGCGAATCGATATGT
CGAGTTTACTCCCTATCAGTGATAGAGAACGTATGTCGAGTTTACTCCCTATCAGTGATAGAGAACGATG
TCGAGTTTACTCCCTATCAGTGATAGAGAACGTATGTCGAGTTTACTCCCTATCAGTGATAGAGAACGTA
TGTCGAGTTTACTCCCTATCAGTGATAGAGAACGTATGTCGAGTTTATCCCTATCAGTGATAGAGAACGT
ATGTCGAGTTTACTCCCTATCAGTGATAGAGAACGTATGTCGAGGTAGGCGTGTACGGTGGGAGGCCTAT
ATAAGCAGAGCTCGTTTAGTGAACCGTCAGATCGCCTGGAGAATTGGCTAGCCACCATGACCGGTAGCGG
AGCTACTAACTTCAGCCTGCTGAAGCAGGCTGGAGACGTGGAGGAGAACCCTGGACCTACGCGTATGGTG
AGCAAGGGCGAGGAGGATAACATGGCCATCATCAAGGAGTTCATGCGCTTCAAGGTGCACATGGAGGGCT
CCGTGAACGGCCACGAGTTCGAGATCGAGGGCGAGGGCGAGGGCCGCCCCTACGAGGGCACCCAGACCGC
CAAGCTGAAGGTGACCAAGGGTGGCCCCCTGCCCTTCGCCTGGGACATCCTGTCCCCTCAGTTCATGTAC
GGCTCCAAGGCCTACGTGAAGCACCCCGCCGACATCCCCGACTACTTGAAGCTGTCCTTCCCCGAGGGCT
TCAAGTGGGAGCGCGTGATGAACTTCGAGGACGGCGGCGTGGTGACCGTGACCCAGGACTCCTCCCTGCA
GGACGGCGAGTTCATCTACAAGGTGAAGCTGCGCGGCACCAACTTCCCCTCCGACGGCCCCGTAATGCAG
AAGAAGACCATGGGCTGGGAGGCCTCCTCCGAGCGGATGTACCCCGAGGACGGCGCCCTGAAGGGCGAGA
TCAAGCAGAGGCTGAAGCTGAAGGACGGCGGCCACTACGACGCTGAGGTCAAGACCACCTACAAGGCCAA
GAAGCCCGTGCAGCTGCCCGGCGCCTACAACGTCAACATCAAGTTGGACATCACCTCCCACAACGAGGAC
TACACCATCGTGGAACAGTACGAACGCGCCGAGGGCCGCCACTCCACCGGCGGCATGGACGAGCTGTACA
AGATCGTTTAATTAAGGGGTTGGGGTTGCGCCTTTTCCAAGGCAGCCCTGGGTTTGCGCAGGGACGCGGC
TGCTCTGGGCGTGGTTCCGGGAAACGCAGCGGCGCCGACCCTGGGTCTCGCACATTCTTCACGTCCGTTC
GCAGCGTCACCCGGATCTTCGCCGCTACCCTTGTGGGCCCCCCGGCGACGCTTCCTGCTCCGCCCCTAAG
TCGGGAAGGTTCCTTGCGGTTCGCGGCGTGCCGGACGTGACAAACGGAAGCCGCACGTCTCACTAGTACC
CTCGCAGACGGACAGCGCCAGGGAGCAATGGCAGCGCGCCGACCGCGATGGGCTGTGGCCAATAGCGGCT
GCTCAGCAGGGCGCGCCGAGAGCAGCGGCCGGGAAGGGGCGGTGCGGGAGGCGGGGTGTGGGGCGGTAGT
GTGGGCCCTGTTCCTGCCCGCGCGGTGTTCCGCATTCTGCAAGCCTCCGGAGCGCACGTCGGCAGTCGGC
TCCCTCGTTGACCGAATCACCGACCTCTCTCCCCAGCAATTCACCATGGCCAAGCCTTTGTCTCAAGAAG
AATCCACCCTCATTGAAAGAGCAACGGCTACAATCAACAGCATCCCCATCTCTGAAGACTACAGCGTCGC
CAGCGCAGCTCTCTCTAGCGACGGCCGCATCTTCACTGGTGTCAATGTATATCATTTTACTGGGGGACCT
TGTGCAGAACTCGTGGTGCTGGGCACTGCTGCTGCTGCGGCAGCTGGCAACCTGACTTGTATCGTCGCGA
TCGGAAATGAGAACAGGGGCATCTTGAGCCCCTGCGGACGGTGCCGACAGGTGCTTCTCGATCTGCATCC
TGGGATCAAAGCCATAGTGAAGGACAGTGATGGACAGCCGACGGCAGTTGGGATTCGTGAATTGCTGCCC
TCTGGTTATGTGTGGGAGGGCGAAGGTAGAGGTTCTCTCCTCACTTGTGGTGATGTTGAAGAAAACCCTG
GTCCAATGTCTAGACTGGACAAGAGCAAAGTCATAAACGGAGCTCTGGAATTACTCAATGGTGTCGGTAT
CGAAGGCCTGACGACAAGGAAACTCGCTCAAAAGCTGGGAGTTGAGCAGCCTACCCTGTACTGGCACGTG
AAGAACAAGCGGGCCCTGCTCGATGCCCTGCCAATCGAGATGCTGGACAGGCATCATACCCACTTCTGCC
CCCTGGAAGGCGAGTCATGGCAAGACTTTCTGCGGAACAACGCCAAGTCATACCGCTGTGCTCTCCTCTC
ACATCGCGACGGGGCTAAAGTGCATCTCGGCACCCGCCCAACAGAGAAACAGTACGAAACCCTGGAAAAT
CAGCTCGCGTTCCTGTGTCAGCAAGGCTTCTCCCTGGAGAACGCACTGTACGCTCTGTCCGCCGTGGGCC
ACTTTACACTGGGCTGCGTATTGGAGGAACAGGAGCATCAAGTAGCAAAAGAGGAAAGAGAGACACCTAC
CACCGATTCTATGCCCCCACTTCTGAGACAAGCAATTGAGCTGTTCGACCGGCAGGGAGCCGAACCTGCC
TTCCTTTTCGGCCTGGAACTAATCATATGTGGCCTGGAGAAACAGCTAAAGTGCGAAAGCGGCGGGCCGA
CCGACGCCCTTGACGATTTTGACTTAGACATGCTCCCAGCCGATGCCCTTGACGACTTTGACCTTGATAT
GCTGCCTGCTGACGCTCTTGACGATTTTGACCTTGACATGCTCCCCGGGTAACTAAGTAAGGATCGATCC
AAGATATCGTATTCTTAACTATGTTGCTCCTTTTACGCTATGTGGATACGCTGCTTTAATGCCTTTGTAT
CATGCTATTGCTTCCCGTATGGCTTTCATTTTCTCCTCCTTGTATAAATCCTGGTTGCTGTCTCTTTATG
AGGAGTTGTGGCCCGTTGTCAGGCAACGTGGCGTGGTGTGCACTGTGTTTGCTGACGCAACCCCCACTGG
TTGGGGCATTGCCACCACCTGTCAGCTCCTTTCCGGGACTTTCGCTTTCCCCCTCCCTATTGCCACGGCG
GAACTCATCGCCGCCTGCCTTGCCCGCTGCTGGACAGGGGCTCGGCTGTTGGGCACTGACAATTCCGTGG
TGTTGTCGGGGAAGCTGACGTCCTTTCCATGGCTGCTCGCCTGTGTTGCCACCTGGATTCTGCGCGGGAC
GTCCTTCTGCTACGTCCCTTCGGCCCTCAATCCAGCGGACCTTCCTTCCCGCGGCCTGCTGCCGGCTCTG
CGGCCTCTTCCGCGTCTTCGCCTTCGCCCTCAGACGAGTCGGATCTCCCTTTGGGCCGCCTCCCCGCCTG
TTTCGCCTCGGCGTCCGGACTAGAGGTACCTTTAAGACCAATGACTTACAAGGCAGCTGTAGATCTTAGC
CACTTTTTAAAAGAAAAGGGGGGACTGGAAGGGCTAATTCACTCCCAACGAAGACAAGATCTGCTTTTTG
CTTGTACTGGGTCTCTCTGGTTAGACCAGATCTGAGCCTGGGAGCTCTCTGGCTAACTAGGGAACCCACT
GCTTAAGCCTCAATAAAGCTTGCCTTGAGTGCTTCAAGTAGTGTGTGCCCGTCTGTTGTGTGACTCTGGT
AACTAGAGATCCCTCAGACCCTTTTAGTCAGTGTGGAAAATCTCTAGCAGTAGTAGTTCATGTCATCTTA
TTATTCAGTATTTATAACTTGCAAAGAAATGAATATCAGAGAGTGAGAGGAACTTGTTTATTGCAGCTTA
TAATGGTTACAAATAAAGCAATAGCATCACAAATTTCACAAATAAAGCATTTTTTTCACTGCATTCTAGT
TGTGGTTTGTCCAAACTCATCAATGTATCTTATCATGTCTGGCTCTAGCTATCCCGCCCCTAACTCCGCC
CATCCCGCCCCTAACTCCGCCCAGTTCCGCCCATTCTCCGCCCCATGGCTGACTAATTTTTTTTATTTAT
GCAGAGGCCGAGGCCGCCTCGGCCTCTGAGCTATTCCAGAAGTAGTGAGGAGGCTTTTTTGGAGGCCTTT
CAAATATGTATCCGCTCATGAGACAATAACCCTGATAAATGCTTCAATAATATTGAAAAAGGAAGAGTAT
GAGTATTCAACATTTCCGTGTCGCCCTTATTCCCTTTTTTGCGGCATTTTGCCTTCCTGTTTTTGCTCAC
CCAGAAACGCTGGTGAAAGTAAAAGATGCTGAAGATCAGTTGGGTGCACGAGTGGGTTACATCGAACTGG
ATCTCAACAGCGGTAAGATCCTTGAGAGTTTTCGCCCCGAAGAACGTTTTCCAATGATGAGCACTTTTAA
AGTTCTGCTATGTGGCGCGGTATTATCCCGTATTGACGCCGGGCAAGAGCAACTCGGTCGCCGCATACAC
TATTCTCAGAATGACTTGGTTGAGTACTCACCAGTCACAGAAAAGCATCTTACGGATGGCATGACAGTAA
GAGAATTATGCAGTGCTGCCATAACCATGAGTGATAACACTGCGGCCAACTTACTTCTGACAACGATCGG
AGGACCGAAGGAGCTAACCGCTTTTTTGCACAACATGGGGGATCATGTAACTCGCCTTGATCGTTGGGAA
CCGGAGCTGAATGAAGCCATACCAAACGACGAGCGTGACACCACGATGCCTGTAGCAATGGCAACAACGT
TGCGCAAACTATTAACTGGCGAACTACTTACTCTAGCTTCCCGGCAACAATTAATAGACTGGATGGAGGC
GGATAAAGTTGCAGGACCACTTCTGCGCTCGGCCCTTCCGGCTGGCTGGTTTATTGCTGATAAATCTGGA
GCCGGTGAGCGTGGGTCTCGCGGTATCATTGCAGCACTGGGGCCAGATGGTAAGCCCTCCCGTATCGTAG
TTATCTACACGACGGGGAGTCAGGCAACTATGGATGAACGAAATAGACAGATCGCTGAGATAGGTGCCTC
ACTGATTAAGCATTGGTAACTGTCAGACCAAGTTTACTCATATATACTTTAGATTGATTTAAAACTTCAT
TTTTAATTTAAAAGGATCTAGGTGAAGATCCTTTTTGATAATCTCATGACCAAAATCCCTTAACGTGAGT
TTTCGTTCCACTGAGCGTCAGACCCCGTAGAAAAGATCAAAGGATCTTCTTGAGATCCTTTTTTTCTGCG
CGTAATCTGCTGCTTGCAAACAAAAAAACCACCGCTACCAGCGGTGGTTTGTTTGCCGGATCAAGAGCTA
CCAACTCTTTTTCCGAAGGTAACTGGCTTCAGCAGAGCGCAGATACCAAATACTGTTCTTCTAGTGTAGC
CGTAGTTAGGCCACCACTTCAAGAACTCTGTAGCACCGCCTACATACCTCGCTCTGCTAATCCTGTTACC
AGTGGCTGCTGCCAGTGGCGATAAGTCGTGTCTTACCGGGTTGGACTCAAGACGATAGTTACCGGATAAG
GCGCAGCGGTCGGGCTGAACGGGGGGTTCGTGCACACAGCCCAGCTTGGAGCGAACGACCTACACCGAAC
TGAGATACCTACAGCGTGAGCTATGAGAAAGCGCCACGCTTCCCGAAGGGAGAAAGGCGGACAGGTATCC
GGTAAGCGGCAGGGTCGGAACAGGAGAGCGCACGAGGGAGCTTCCAGGGGGAAACGCCTGGTATCTTTAT
AGTCCTGTCGGGTTTCGCCACCTCTGACTTGAGCGTCGATTTTTGTGATGCTCGTCAGGGGGGCGGAGCC
TATGGAAAAACGCCAGCAACGCGGCCTTTTTACGGTTCCTGGCCTTTTGCTGGCCTTTTGCTCACATGTT
CTTTCCTGCGTTATCCCCTGATTCTGTGGATAACCGTATTACCGCCTTTGAGTGAGCTGATACCGCTCGC
CGCAGCCGAACGACCGAGCGCAGCGAGTCAGTGAGCGAGGAAGCGGAAGAGCGCCCAATACGCAAACCGC
CTCTCCCCGCGCGTTGGCCGATTCATTAATGCAGCTGGCACGACAGGTTTCCCGACTGGAAAGCGGGCAG
TGAGCGCAACGCAATTAATGTGAGTTAGCTCACTCATTAGGCACCCCAGGCTTTACACTTTATGCTTCCG
GCTCGTATGTTGTGTGGAATTGTGAGCGGATAACAATTTCACACAGGAAACAGCTATGACCATGATTACG
CCAAGCGCGCAATTAACCCTCACTAAAGGGAACAAAAGCTGGAGCTGCAAGCTTAATGTAGTCTTATGCA
ATACTCTTGTAGTCTTGCAACATGGTAACGATGAGTTAGCAACATGCCTTACAAGGAGAGAAAAAGCACC
GTGCATGCCGATTGGTGGAAGTAAGGTGGTACGATCGTGCCTTATTAGGAAGGCAACAGACGGGTCTGAC
ATGGATTGGACGAACCACTGAATTGCCGCATTGCAGAGATATTGTATTTAAGTGCCTAGCTCGATACATA
AACGGGTCTCTCTGGTTAGACCAGATCTGAGCCTGGGAGCTCTCTGGCTAACTAGGGAACCCACTGCTTA
AGCCTCAATAAAGCTTGCCTTGAGTGCTTCAAGTAGTGTGTGCCCGTCTGTTGTGTGACTCTGGTAACTA
GAGATCCCTCAGACCCTTTTAGTCAGTGTGGAAAATCTCTAGCAGTGGCGCCCGAACAGGGACTTGAAAG
CGAAAGGGAAACCAGAGGAGCTCTCTCGACGCAGGACTCGGCTTGCTGAAGCGCGCACGGCAAGAGGCGA
GGGGCGGCGACTGGTGAGTACGCCAAAAATTTTGACTAGCGGAGGCTAGAAGGAGAGAGATGGGTGCGAG
AGCGTCAGTATTAAGCGGGGGAGAATTAGATCGCGATGGGAAAAAATTCGGTTAAGGCCAGGGGGAAAGA
AAAAATATAAATTAAAACATATAGTATGGGCAAGCAGGGAGCTAGAACGATTCGCAGTTAATCCTGGCCT
GTTAGAAACATCAGAAGGCTGTAGACAAATACTGGGACAGCTACAACCATCCCTTCAGACAGGATCAGAA
GAACTTAGATCATTATATAATACAGTAGCAACCCTCTATTGTGTGCATCAAAGGATAGAGATAAAAGACA
CCAAGGAAGCTTTAGACAAGATAGAGGAAGAGCAAAACAAAAGTAAGACCACCGCACAGCAAGCGGCCGC
TGATCTTCAGACCTGGAGGAGGAGATATGAGGGACAATTGGAGAAGTGAATTATATAAATATAAAGTAGT
AAAAATTGAACCATTAGGAGTAGCACCCACCAAGGCAAAGAGAAGAGTGGTGCAGAGAGAAAAAAGAGCA
GTGGGAATAGGAGCTTTGTTCCTTGGGTTCTTGGGAGCAGCAGGAAGCACTATGGGCGCAGCGTCAATGA
CGCTGACGGTACAGGCCAGACAATTATTGTCTGGTATAGTGCAGCAGCAGAACAATTTGCTGAGGGCTAT
TGAGGCGCAACAGCATCTGTTGCAACTCACAGTCTGGGGCATCAAGCAGCTCCAGGCAAGAATCCTGGCT
GTGGAAAGATACCTAAAGGATCAACAGCTCCTGGGGATTTGGGGTTGCTCTGGAAAACTCATTTGCACCA
CTGCTGTGCCTTGGAATGCTAGTTGGAGTAATAAATCTCTGGAACAGATTTGGAATCACACGACCTGGAT
GGAGTGGGACAGAGAAATTAACAATTACACAAGCTTAATACACTCCTTAATTGAAGAATCGCAAAACCAG
CAAGAAAAGAATGAACAAGAATTATTGGAATTAGATAAATGGGCAAGTTTGTGGAATTGGTTTAACATAA
CAAATTGGCTGTGGTATATAAAATTATTCATAATGATAGTAGGAGGCTTGGTAGGTTTAAGAATAGTTTT
TGCTGTACTTTCTATAGTGAATAGAGTTAGGCAGGGATATTCACCATTATCGTTTCAGACCCACCTCCCA
ACCCCGAGGGGAC
Features (pLannotate 1.2.2; 26 found; start..end, strand, type, name):
     41..158     +  misc_feature   cPPT/CTS: central polypurine tract and central termination sequence of HIV-1
    212..526     +  promoter       tight TRE promoter: Tet-responsive promoter PTight, consisting of seven tet operator sequences followed by the minimal CMV promoter
    625..1332    +  CDS            mCherry: mCherry is a basic (constitutively fluorescent) red fluorescent protein published in 2004, derived from Discosoma sp.. It is reported to be a very rapidly-maturing monomer with low acid sensitivity.
   1346..1856    +  promoter       hPGK promoter: human phosphoglycerate kinase 1 promoter
   1866..2261    +  CDS            BSD: blasticidin S deaminase; Aspergillus terreus BSD; confers resistance to blasticidin
   2316..3013    +  CDS            rtTA3 (fragment): reverse tetracycline transactivator 3 activates expression from Tet-responsive promoters in the presence of doxycycline
   2943..3053    +  CDS            VP48: 3 tandem repeats of the minimal activation domain of herpes simplex virus VP16 (Cheng et al., 2013)
   3089..3637    +  misc_feature   WPRE (fragment): woodchuck hepatitis virus posttranscriptional regulatory element
   3663..3734    +  CDS            nef (fragment): NEF_HV1Z2 - Experimental evidence at protein level: Swiss-Prot protein existence level 1. Extracellular Nef protein targets CD4(+) T-lymphocytes for apoptosis by interacting with CXCR4 surface receptors. From Human immunodeficiency virus type 1 group M subtype D (isolate Z2/CDC-Z34) (HIV-1).
   3736..3969    +  LTR            3' LTR (ΔU3): self-inactivating 3' long terminal repeat (LTR) from HIV-1
   4041..4162    +  polyA_signal   SV40 poly(A) signal: SV40 polyadenylation signal
   4202..4337    +  rep_origin     SV40 ori: SV40 origin of replication
   4345..4408    +  promoter       AmpR promoter: bla
   4409..5269    +  CDS            AmpR: β-lactamase; bla; confers resistance to ampicillin, carbenicillin, and related antibiotics
   5440..6028    +  rep_origin     ori: high-copy-number ColE1/pMB1/pBR322/pUC origin of replication
   6211..6303    +  CDS            lacI (fragment): lac repressor; lacI; The lac repressor binds to the lac operator to inhibit transcription in E. coli. This inhibition can be relieved by adding lactose or isopropyl-β-D-thiogalactopyranoside (IPTG).
   6316..6337    +  protein_bind   CAP binding site: CAP binding activates transcription in the presence of cAMP. E. coli catabolite activator protein
   6352..6382    +  promoter       lac promoter: promoter for the E. coli lac operon
   6390..6406    +  protein_bind   lac operator: The lac repressor binds to the lac operator to inhibit transcription in E. coli. This inhibition can be relieved by adding lactose or isopropyl-β-D-thiogalactopyranoside (IPTG). lac repressor encoded by lacI
   6451..6469    +  promoter       T3 promoter: promoter for bacteriophage T3 RNA polymerase
   6497..6723    +  promoter       RSV promoter: Rous sarcoma virus enhancer/promoter
   6724..6904    +  LTR            5' LTR (truncated): truncated 5' long terminal repeat (LTR) from HIV-1
   6951..7076    +  misc_feature   HIV-1 Ψ: packaging signal of human immunodeficiency virus type 1
   7060..7423    +  CDS            HIV-1 gag (fragment): gag protein from human immunodeficiency virus 1; gag
   7569..7802    +  misc_feature   RRE: The Rev response element (RRE) of HIV-1 allows for Rev-dependent mRNA export from the nucleus to the cytoplasm.
   8179..8203    +  CDS            Rev (fragment): human immunodeficiency virus 1 (HIV-1) Rev protein; rev; enhances nuclear export of unspliced and incompletely spliced viral mRNAs
