[The description below was written by a language model from this plasmid's Addgene catalogue record and pLannotate feature annotations shown in this document.]
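Description:
lentiTet-P2A-mCherry BlastR is a doxycycline-inducible, third-generation-style self-inactivating lentiviral vector of about 8.2 kb, derived from pCW-Cas9-Blast. The total is smaller than the listed backbone size, consistent with the Cas9 coding region having been replaced by the much shorter P2A-mCherry insert. In bacteria it is maintained through a high-copy ColE1/pUC-type origin with ampicillin resistance. The viral genome is transcribed from an RSV promoter fused to a truncated HIV-1 5' LTR. It carries the Ψ packaging signal with a gag fragment, the Rev response element, the cPPT/CTS, a WPRE fragment and a ΔU3 3' LTR that inactivates the LTR promoter after integration. An SV40 poly(A) signal and SV40 origin lie downstream of it.

The payload is an all-in-one Tet-On system. A tight TRE promoter (seven tet operators plus a minimal CMV promoter) drives the mCherry coding sequence. According to the record, mCherry is preceded by a P2A self-cleaving peptide, although the P2A is not separately annotated in the feature table. A gap between the promoter and mCherry suggests a position where an open reading frame could be placed in frame, so that a gene of interest and the red reporter would be co-expressed as separate proteins. The record does not describe a cloning site explicitly.

Downstream, a constitutive human PGK promoter drives blasticidin S deaminase, followed by an rtTA3-type reverse tetracycline transactivator. The two are presumably linked in one transcript, though no linker is annotated. Transduced mammalian cells can therefore be selected with blasticidin and induced with doxycycline, with mCherry fluorescence reporting induction. The associated publication concerns genetic mechanisms of cholesterol uptake.
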