Addgene plasmid #186743: lentiTet-P2A-mCherry BlastR
Purpose: Dox inducible P2A-mCherry expression construct cloned into a lentiviral backbone containing a blasticidin resistance gene
Depositing lab: Richard Sherwood. Depositing organization: Brigham and Women's Hospital. Publication: Systematic elucidation of genetic mechanisms underlying cholesterol uptake. Hamilton MC, Fife JD, Akinci E, Yu T, Khowpinitchai B, Cha M, Barkal S, Thi TT, Yeo GHT, Barroso JPR, Francoeur MJ, Velimirovic M, Gifford DK, Lettre G, Yu H, Cassa CA, Sherwood RI. bioRxiv. 2023 Jan 10:2023.01.09.500804. doi: 10.1101/2023.01.09.500804. Preprint. PubMed 36711952.
Backbone
  Vector backbone: pCW-Cas9-Blast
  Backbone size w/o insert (bp): 11687
  Total vector size (bp): 8200
  Vector type: Mammalian Expression, Lentiviral
  Selectable markers: Blasticidin
Growth in bacteria
  Bacterial resistance: Ampicillin, 100 μg/mL
  Growth temperature: 30°C
  Growth strain: NEB Stable
  Copy number: Unknown
Gene/Insert
  Gene/Insert name: P2A-mcherry
Terms and licenses: Academic/Nonprofit Terms; Industry Terms: Not Available to Industry
How to cite: lentiTet-P2A-mCherry BlastR was a gift from Richard Sherwood (Addgene plasmid # 186743 ; http://n2t.net/addgene:186743 ; RRID:Addgene_186743)
